>Addgene plasmid #62446 | MXS_PGK::rtTA3-bGHpA | depositor full sequence | sequence record 102507 | Full Sequence
CATGATATCAAACGCGTAACTCGAGTCTACCGGGTAGGGGAGGCGCTTTTCCCAAGGCAGTCTGGAGCAT
GCGCTTTAGCAGCCCCGCTGGGCACTTGGCGCTACACAAGTGGCCTCTGGCCTCGCACACATTCCACATC
CACCGGTAGGCGCCAACCGGCTCCGTTCTTTGGTGGCCCCTTCGCGCCACCTTCTACTCCTCCCCTAGTC
AGGAAGTTCCCCCCCGCCCCGCAGCTCGCGTCGTGCAGGACGTGACAAATGGAAGTAGCACGTCTCACTA
GTCTCGTGCAGATGGACAGCACCGCTGAGCAATGGAAGCGGGTAGGCCTTTGGGGCAGCGGCCAATAGCA
GCTTTGCTCCTTCGCTTTCTGGGCTCAGAGGCTGGGAAGGGGTGGGTCCGGGGGCGGGCTCAGGGGCGGG
CTCAGGGGCGGGGCGGGCGCCCGAAGGTCCTCCGGAGGCCCGGCATTCTGCACGCTTCAAAAGCGCACGT
CTGCCGCGCTGTTCTCCTCTTCCTCATCTCCGGGCCTTTCGACGTCGAGGCAGGTCGAATTCACCATGTC
TAGACTGGACAAGAGCAAAGTCATAAACGGAGCTCTGGAATTACTCAATGGTGTCGGTATCGAAGGCCTG
ACGACAAGGAAACTCGCTCAAAAGCTGGGAGTTGAGCAGCCTACCCTGTACTGGCACGTGAAGAACAAGC
GGGCCCTGCTCGATGCCCTGCCAATCGAGATGCTGGACAGGCATCATACCCACTTCTGCCCCCTGGAAGG
CGAGTCATGGCAAGACTTTCTGCGGAACAACGCCAAGTCATACCGCTGTGCTCTCCTCTCACATCGCGAC
GGGGCTAAAGTGCATCTCGGCACCCGCCCAACAGAGAAACAGTACGAAACCCTGGAAAATCAGCTCGCGT
TCCTGTGTCAGCAAGGCTTCTCCCTGGAGAACGCACTGTACGCTCTGTCCGCCGTGGGCCACTTTACACT
GGGCTGCGTATTGGAGGAACAGGAGCATCAAGTAGCAAAAGAGGAAAGAGAGACACCTACCACCGATTCT
ATGCCCCCACTTCTGAGACAAGCAATTGAGCTGTTCGACCGGCAGGGAGCCGAACCTGCCTTCCTTTTCG
GCCTGGAACTAATCATATGTGGCCTGGAGAAACAGCTAAAGTGCGAAAGCGGCGGGCCGACCGACGCCCT
TGACGATTTTGACTTAGACATGCTCCCAGCCGATGCCCTTGACGACTTTGACCTTGATATGCTGCCTGCT
GACGCTCTTGACGATTTTGACCTTGACATGCTCCCCGGGTAACTAAGTAAGGATCTGTCGAGCTGTGCCT
TCTAGTTGCCAGCCATCTGTTGTTTGCCCCTCCCCCGTGCCTTCCTTGACCCTGGAAGGTGCCACTCCCA
CTGTCCTTTCCTAATAAAATGAGGAAATTGCATCGCATTGTCTGAGTAGGTGTCATTCTATTCTGGGGGG
TGGGGTGGGGCAGGACAGCAAGGGGGAGGATTGGGAAGACAATAGCAGGCATGCTGGGGATGCGGTGGGC
TCTATGGTCGACCAATTCGGGGAAATGTGCGCGGAACCCCTATTTGTTTATTTTTCTAAATACATTCAAA
TATGTATCCGCTCATGAGACAATAACCCTGATAAATGCTTCAATAATATTGAAAAAGGAAGAGTATGAGT
ATTCAACATTTCCGTGTCGCCCTTATTCCCTTTTTTGCGGCATTTTGCCTTCCTGTTTTTGCTCACCCAG
AAACGCTGGTGAAAGTAAAAGATGCTGAAGATCAGTTGGGTGCACGAGTGGGTTACATCGAACTGGATCT
CAACAGCGGTAAGATCCTTGAGAGTTTTCGCCCCGAAGAACGTTTTCCAATGATGAGCACTTTTAAAGTT
CTGCTATGTGGCGCGGTATTATCCCGTATTGACGCCGGGCAAGAGCAACTCGGTCGCCGCATACACTATT
CTCAGAATGACTTGGTTGAGTACTCACCAGTCACAGAAAAGCATCTTACGGATGGCATGACAGTAAGAGA
ATTATGCAGTGCTGCCATAACCATGAGTGATAACACTGCGGCCAACTTACTTCTGACAACGATCGGAGGA
CCGAAGGAGCTAACCGCTTTTTTGCACAACATGGGGGATCATGTAACTCGCCTTGATCGTTGGGAACCGG
AGCTGAATGAAGCCATACCAAACGACGAGCGTGACACCACGATGCCTGTAGCAATGGCAACAACGTTGCG
CAAACTATTAACTGGCGAACTACTTACTCTAGCTTCCCGGCAACAATTAATAGACTGGATGGAGGCGGAT
AAAGTTGCAGGACCACTTCTGCGCTCGGCCCTTCCGGCTGGCTGGTTTATTGCTGATAAATCTGGAGCCG
GTGAGCGTGGGTCTCGCGGTATCATTGCAGCACTGGGGCCAGATGGTAAGCCCTCCCGTATCGTAGTTAT
CTACACGACGGGGAGTCAGGCAACTATGGATGAACGAAATAGACAGATCGCTGAGATAGGTGCCTCACTG
ATTAAGCATTGGTAACTGTCAGACCAAGTTTACTCATATATACTTTAGATTGATTTAAAACTTCATTTTT
AATTTAAAAGGATCTAGGTGAAGATCCTTTTTGATAATCTCATGACCAAAATCCCTTAACGTGAGTTTTC
GTTCCACTGAGCGTCAGACCCCGTAGAAAAGATCAAAGGATCTTCTTGAGATCCTTTTTTTCTGCGCGTA
ATCTGCTGCTTGCAAACAAAAAAACCACCGCTACCAGCGGTGGTTTGTTTGCCGGATCAAGAGCTACCAA
CTCTTTTTCCGAAGGTAACTGGCTTCAGCAGAGCGCAGATACCAAATACTGTTCTTCTAGTGTAGCCGTA
GTTAGGCCACCACTTCAAGAACTCTGTAGCACCGCCTACATACCTCGCTCTGCTAATCCTGTTACCAGTG
GCTGCTGCCAGTGGCGATAAGTCGTGTCTTACCGGGTTGGACTCAAGACGATAGTTACCGGATAAGGCGC
AGCGGTCGGGCTGAACGGGGGGTTCGTGCACACAGCCCAGCTTGGAGCGAACGACCTACACCGAACTGAG
ATACCTACAGCGTGAGCTATGAGAAAGCGCCACGCTTCCCGAAGGGAGAAAGGCGGACAGGTATCCGGTA
AGCGGCAGGGTCGGAACAGGAGAGCGCACGAGGGAGCTTCCAGGGGGAAACGCCTGGTATCTTTATAGTC
CTGTCGGGTTTCGCCACCTCTGACTTGAGCGTCGATTTTTGTGATGCTCGTCAGGGGGGCGGAGCCTATG
GAAAAACGCCAGCAACGCGGCCTTTTTACGGTTCCTGGCCTTTTGCTGGCCTTTTGCTCACATGTTCTTT
CCTGCGTTATCCCCTGATTCTGTGGATAACCGTATTACCGCCTTTGAGTGAGCTGATACCGCTCGCCGCA
GCCGAACGACCGAGCGCAGCGAGTCAGTGAGC
Features (pLannotate 1.2.2; 7 found; start..end, strand, type, name):
     32..531     +  promoter       PGK promoter: mouse phosphoglycerate kinase 1 promoter
    556..1253    +  CDS            rtTA3 (fragment): reverse tetracycline transactivator 3 activates expression from Tet-responsive promoters in the presence of doxycycline
   1183..1293    +  CDS            VP48: 3 tandem repeats of the minimal activation domain of herpes simplex virus VP16 (Cheng et al., 2013)
   1323..1547    +  polyA_signal   bGH poly(A) signal: bovine growth hormone polyadenylation signal
   1570..1674    +  promoter       AmpR promoter: bla
   1675..2535    +  CDS            AmpR: β-lactamase; bla; confers resistance to ampicillin, carbenicillin, and related antibiotics
   2706..3294    +  rep_origin     ori: high-copy-number ColE1/pMB1/pBR322/pUC origin of replication
