[The description below was written by a language model from this plasmid's Addgene catalogue record and pLannotate feature annotations shown in this document.]
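Description:
MXS_PGK::rtTA3-bGHpA is a small synthetic-biology building-block plasmid of about 3.5 kb from the MXS-chaining cloning platform, a modular system for assembling mammalian expression constructs for imaging and flow cytometry. It is built on the minimal MXS_chaining backbone of roughly 1.9 kb. This backbone carries only what is needed for propagation in E. coli: a high-copy ColE1/pUC-type origin of replication and a β-lactamase gene under its own bla promoter, which confers ampicillin resistance. The feature table shows no mammalian selection marker, viral element or episomal origin, so the plasmid acts as a cloning module or transient transfection vector rather than a self-contained stable-expression vector.

The insert of about 1.5 kb is a complete mammalian transcription unit that sits between MluI and SalI sites, both of which are preserved. The mouse phosphoglycerate kinase 1 (PGK) promoter, a constitutive housekeeping promoter, drives the reverse tetracycline transactivator rtTA3, and the bovine growth hormone polyadenylation signal terminates the transcript. The annotation software labels the rtTA3 coding sequence as a fragment, with an overlapping feature for three tandem minimal VP16 activation domains. This most likely reflects the transactivator's own C-terminal activation module rather than a separate fused part. rtTA3 binds Tet-responsive promoters and activates them only in the presence of doxycycline.

The cassette therefore supplies the constitutively expressed regulator half of a Tet-On inducible system. As an MXS-chaining vector, it is presumably meant to be joined with other cassettes from the platform, such as Tet-responsive reporters or selection units, to build multi-component constructs. The record does not detail specific downstream assemblies.
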