Addgene plasmid #62446: MXS_PGK::rtTA3-bGHpA
Purpose: MXS_chaining vector with PGK::rtTA3-bGHpA
Depositing lab: Pierre Neveu. Depositing organization: European Molecular Biology Laboratory (EMBL), Heidelberg. Publication: MXS-Chaining: A Highly Efficient Cloning Platform for Imaging and Flow Cytometry Approaches in Mammalian Systems. Sladitschek HL, Neveu PA. PLoS One. 2015 Apr 24;10(4):e0124958. doi: 10.1371/journal.pone.0124958. eCollection 2015. PONE-D-15-01385 PubMed 25909630.
Backbone
  Vector backbone: MXS_chaining vector
  Backbone manufacturer: Neveu lab, Addgene plasmid #62394
  Backbone size w/o insert (bp): 1945
  Vector type: Synthetic Biology
Growth in bacteria
  Bacterial resistance: Ampicillin, 100 μg/mL
  Growth temperature: 37°C
  Growth strain: Mach1
  Copy number: High Copy
Gene/Insert
  Gene/Insert name: cassette containing the reverse tetracycline transactivator with PGK promoter
  Species: Synthetic
  Insert size (bp): 1539
  Cloning method: Restriction Enzyme; 5′ cloning site MluI (not destroyed); 3′ cloning site SalI (not destroyed)
  Sequencing primers: 5′ TTACCGCCTTTGAGTGAG; 3′ TTGTCTCATGAGCGGATAC
Terms and licenses: Academic/Nonprofit Terms; Industry Terms: Not Available to Industry
How to cite: MXS_PGK::rtTA3-bGHpA was a gift from Pierre Neveu (Addgene plasmid # 62446 ; http://n2t.net/addgene:62446 ; RRID:Addgene_62446)
