>Addgene plasmid #62446 | MXS_PGK::rtTA3-bGHpA | addgene partial sequence | sequence record 104800 | pBR322ori-F 5'-GGGAAACGCCTGGTATCTTT-3'
GTGATGCTCGTCAGGGGGGCGGAGCCTATGGAAAAACGCCAGCAACGCGGCCTTTTTACGGTTCCTGGCC
TTTTGCTGGCCTTTTGCTCACATGTTCTTTCCTGCGTTATCCCCTGATTCTGTGGATAACCGTATTACCG
CCTTTGAGTGAGCTGATACCGCTCGCCGCAGCCGAACGACCGAGCGCAGCGAGTCAGTGAGCCATGATAT
CAAACGCGTAACTCGAGTCTACCGGGTAGGGGAGGCGCTTTTCCCAAGGCAGTCTGGAGCATGCGCTTTA
GCAGCCCCGCTGGGCACTTGGCGCTACACAAGTGGCCTCTGGCCTCGCACACATTCCACATCCACCGGTA
GGCGCCAACCGGCTCCGTTCTTTGGTGGCCCCTTCGCGCCACCTTCTACTCCTCCCCTAGTCAGGAAGTT
CCCCCCCGCCCCGCAGCTCGCGTCGTGCAGGACGTGACAAATGGAAGTAGCACGTCTCACTAGTCTCGTG
CAGATGGACAGCACCGCTGAGCAATGGAAGCGGGTAGGCCTTTGGGGCAGCGGCCAATAGCAGCTTTGCT
CCTTCGCTTTCTGGGCTCAGAGGCTGGGAAGGGGTGGGTCCGGGGGCGGGCTCAGGGGCGGGCTCAGGGG
CGGGGCGGGCGCCCGAAGGTCCTCCGGAGGCCCGGCATTCTGCACGCTTC
