>Addgene plasmid #62446 | MXS_PGK::rtTA3-bGHpA | addgene partial sequence | sequence record 104802 | AmpSeq-F 5'-ctcatgagcggatacatatttgaa-3'
GAATTGGTCGACCATAGAGCCCACCGCATCCCCAGCATGCCTGCTATTGTCTTCCCAATCCTCCCCCTTG
CTGTCCTGCCCCACCCCACCCCCCAGAATAGAATGACACCTACTCAGACAATGCGATGCAATTTCCTCAT
TTTATTAGGAAAGGACAGTGGGAGTGGCACCTTCCAGGGTCAAGGAAGGCACGGGGGAGGGGCAAACAAC
AGATGGCTGGCAACTAGAAGGCACAGCTCGACAGATCCTTACTTAGTTACCCGGGGAGCATGTCAAGGTC
AAAATCGTCAAGAGCGTCAGCAGGCAGCATATCAAGGTCAAAGTCGTCAAGGGCATCGGCTGGGAGCATG
TCTAAGTCAAAATCGTCAAGGGCGTCGGTCGGCCCGCCGCTTTCGCACTTTAGCTGTTTCTCCAGGCCAC
ATATGATTAGTTCCAGGCCGAAAAGGAAGGCAGGTTCGGCTCCCTGCCGGTCGAACAGCTCAATTGCTTG
TCTCAGAAGTGGGGGCATAGAATCGGTGGTAGGTGTCTCTCTTTCCTCTTTTGCTACTTGATGCTCCTGT
TCCTCCAATACGCAGCCCAGTGTAAAGTGGCCCACGGCGGACAGAGCGTACAGTGCGTTCTCCAGGGAGA
AGCCTTGCTGACACAGGAACGCGAGCTGATTTTCCAGGGTTTCGTACTGTTTCTCTGTTGGGCGGGTGCC
GAGATGCACTTTAG
