>Addgene plasmid #62446 | MXS_PGK::rtTA3-bGHpA | addgene partial sequence | sequence record 106897 | mPGK-F 5'-cattctgcacgcttcaaaag-3'
ATCTCCGGGCCTTTCGACGTCGAGGCAGGTCGAATTCACCATGTCTAGACTGGACAAGAGCAAAGTCATA
AACGGAGCTCTGGAATTACTCAATGGTGTCGGTATCGAAGGCCTGACGACAAGGAAACTCGCTCAAAAGC
TGGGAGTTGAGCAGCCTACCCTGTACTGGCACGTGAAGAACAAGCGGGCCCTGCTCGATGCCCTGCCAAT
CGAGATGCTGGACAGGCATCATACCCACTTCTGCCCCCTGGAAGGCGAGTCATGGCAAGACTTTCTGCGG
AACAACGCCAAGTCATACCGCTGTGCTCTCCTCTCACATCGCGACGGGGCTAAAGTGCATCTCGGCACCC
GCCCAACAGAGAAACAGTACGAAACCCTGGAAAATCAGCTCGCGTTCCTGTGTCAGCAAGGCTTCTCCCT
GGAGAACGCACTGTACGCTCTGTCCGCCGTGGGCCACTTTACACTGGGCTGCGTATTGGAGGAACAGGAG
CATCAAGTAGCAAAAGAGGAAAGAGAGACACCTACCACCGATTCTATGCCCCCACTTCTGAGACAAGCAA
TTGAGCTGTTCGACCGGCAGGGAGCCGAACCTGCCTTCCTTTTCGGCCTGGAACTAATCATATGTGGCCT
GGAGAAACAGCTAAAGTGCGAAAGCGGCGGGCCGACCGACGCCCTTGACGATTTTGACTTAGACATGCTC
CCAGCCGATGCCCTTGACGACTTTGACCTTGATATGCTGCCTGCTGACGCTCTTGACGA
